Addgene plasmid #229930: AiP15080 - pAAV-AiE0724m_3xC2-minBG-SYFP2-WPRE3-BGHpA (Alias: CN5080)
Purpose: AiE0724m_3xC2 is an enhancer sequence, designed to drive AAV-mediated transgene expression in specific brain cell types
Depositing lab: Allen Institute for Brain Science & Jonathan Ting. Depositing organization: Allen Institute. Publication: A suite of enhancer AAVs and transgenic mouse lines for genetic access to cortical cell types. Ben-Simon Y, Hooper M, Narayan S, Daigle TL, Dwivedi D, Way SW, Oster A, Stafford DA, Mich JK, Taormina MJ, Martinez RA, Opitz-Araya X, Roth JR, Alexander JR, Allen S, Amster A, Arbuckle J, Ayala A, Baker PM, Bakken TE, Barcelli T, Barta S, Bendrick J, Bertagnolli D, Bielstein C, Bishwakarma P, Bowlus J, Boyer G, Brouner K, Casian B, Casper T, Chakka AB, Chakrabarty R, Chance RK, Chavan S, Clark M, Colbert K, Collman F, Daniel S, Departee M, DiValentin P, Donadio N, Dotson N, Egdorf T, Fliss T, Gabitto M, Garcia J, Gary A, Gasperini M, Gloe J, Goldy J, Gore BB, Graybuck L, Greisman N, Haeseleer F, Halterman C, Haradon Z, Hastings SD, Helback O, Ho W, Hockemeyer D, Huang C, Huff S, Hunker A, Johansen N, Jones D, Juneau Z, Kalmbach B, Kannan M, Khem S, Kussick E, Kutsal R, Larsen R, Lee C, Lee AY, Leibly M, Lenz GH, Li S, Liang E, Lusk N, Madigan Z, Malloy J, Malone J, McCue R, Melchor J, Mollenkopf T, Moosman S, Morin E, Newman D, Ng L, Ngo K, Omstead V, Otto S, Oyama A, Pena N, Pham T, Phillips E, Pom CA, Potekhina L, Ransford S, Ray PL, Rette D, Reynoldson C, Rimorin C, Rocha D, Ruiz A, Sanchez REA, Sawyer L, Sedeno-Cortes A, Sevigny JP, Shapovalova N, Shepard N, Shulga L, Sigler AR, Siverts L, Soliman S, Somasundaram S, Staats B, Stewart K, Szelenyi E, Tieu M, Trader C, Tran A, van Velthoven CTJ, Walker M, Wang Y, Weed N, Wirthlin M, Wood T, Wynalda B, Yao Z, Zhou T, Ariza J, Dee N, Reding M, Ronellenfitch K, Mufti S, Sunkin SM, Smith KA, Esposito L, Waters J, Thyagarajan B, Yao S, Lein ES, Zeng H, Levi BP, Ngai J, Ting JT, Tasic B. Cell. 2025 May 16:S0092-8674(25)00513-6. doi: 10.1016/j.cell.2025.05.002. PubMed 40403729.
Backbone
  Vector backbone: rAAV
  Vector type: AAV
Growth in bacteria
  Bacterial resistance: Ampicillin, 100 μg/mL
  Growth temperature: 30°C
  Growth strain: NEB Stable
  Copy number: High Copy
Gene/Insert
  Gene/Insert name: SYFP2
  Species: Synthetic
  Cloning method: Restriction Enzyme; 5′ cloning site Unknown (unknown if destroyed); 3′ cloning site Unknown (unknown if destroyed)
Terms and licenses: Academic/Nonprofit Terms; Industry Terms: Not Available to Industry
Depositor comments: Allen Institute plasmid alias: CN5080
How to cite: AiP15080 - pAAV-AiE0724m_3xC2-minBG-SYFP2-WPRE3-BGHpA (Alias: CN5080) was a gift from Allen Institute for Brain Science & Jonathan Ting (Addgene plasmid # 229930 ; http://n2t.net/addgene:229930 ; RRID:Addgene_229930)
