[The description below was written by a language model from this plasmid's Addgene catalogue record and pLannotate feature annotations shown in this document.]
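Description:
AiP15080 - pAAV-AiE0724m_3xC2-minBG-SYFP2-WPRE3-BGHpA (alias CN5080) is a recombinant AAV transfer plasmid of about 4.8 kb, built to package an enhancer-driven fluorescent reporter into AAV particles for delivery to the brain. The bacterial portion carries a high-copy ColE1/pUC-type origin, an ampicillin resistance gene (β-lactamase) under its own promoter, and an f1 phage origin, along with small remnants of pBR322 bom and rop sequences. The expression cassette is flanked by AAV2 inverted terminal repeats, which are the cis elements needed for genome replication and encapsidation. One ITR is annotated in full, while the other is detected only as short fragments, which may reflect the difficulty of sequencing and annotating these repeats rather than a real truncation. The recorded use of a recombination-deficient propagation strain is consistent with the known instability of ITRs in bacteria.

By its name, the cassette places AiE0724m_3xC2, apparently a three-copy concatenated core of an enhancer, upstream of a minimal beta-globin promoter (minBG). Neither element is annotated in the feature table, but the unannotated region between the left ITR and the reporter is where they would lie. A minimal promoter has little activity on its own, so transcription depends on the enhancer, which is intended to restrict expression to specific brain cell types. The record does not state which cell types are targeted. The reporter is SYFP2, a rapidly maturing monomeric yellow fluorescent protein, followed by WPRE3, a shortened woodchuck posttranscriptional element that boosts expression while saving packaging space, and a bovine growth hormone polyadenylation signal. The construct belongs to a suite of enhancer AAVs for genetic access to cortical cell types, and serves to label and assess enhancer-defined populations.
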