Features (pLannotate 1.2.2; 14 found; start..end, strand, type, name):
     12..39      +  repeat_region  AAV2 ITR (fragment): inverted terminal repeat of adeno-associated virus serotype 2 inverted
     68..95      +  repeat_region  AAV2 ITR (fragment): inverted terminal repeat of adeno-associated virus serotype 2 inverted
    844..1560    +  CDS            SYFP2: SYFP2 is a basic (constitutively fluorescent) yellow fluorescent protein published in 2006, derived from Aequorea victoria. It is reported to be a very rapidly-maturing monomer with moderate acid sensitivity.
   1600..1757    +  misc_feature   WPRE (fragment): woodchuck hepatitis virus posttranscriptional regulatory element
   1763..1843    +  misc_feature   WPRE (fragment): woodchuck hepatitis virus posttranscriptional regulatory element
   1860..1971    +  polyA_signal   bGH poly(A) signal: bovine growth hormone polyadenylation signal
   2089..2229    +  repeat_region  AAV2 ITR: inverted terminal repeat of adeno-associated virus serotype 2 inverted
   2234..2285    -  misc_feature   bom (fragment): basis of mobility region from pBR322
   2304..2759    +  rep_origin     f1 ori (sequence partly withheld): f1 bacteriophage origin of replication; arrow indicates direction of (+) strand synthesis
   2760..2809    -  misc_feature   bom (fragment): basis of mobility region from pBR322
   2911..2946    -  CDS            rop (fragment): Rop protein, which maintains plasmids at low copy number; rop
   3041..3145    +  promoter       AmpR promoter: bla
   3146..4006    +  CDS            AmpR: β-lactamase; bla; confers resistance to ampicillin, carbenicillin, and related antibiotics
   4177..4765    +  rep_origin     ori: high-copy-number ColE1/pMB1/pBR322/pUC origin of replication
>Addgene plasmid #229930 | AiP15080 - pAAV-AiE0724m_3xC2-minBG-SYFP2-WPRE3-BGHpA (Alias: CN5080) | addgene full sequence | sequence record 460664 | Addgene NGS Result
CCTGCAGGCAGCTGCGCGCTCGCTCGCTCACTGAGGCCGCCCGGGCGTCGGGCGACCTTTGGTCGCCCGG
CCTCAGTGAGCGAGCGAGCGCGCAGAGAGGGAGTGGCCAACTCCATCACTAGGGGTTCCTGCGGCCGCAC
GCGTTTGGAAGCTGTGCTGGCAAATTGTCAATGGAACACATCAGGATCCCGGAGCCTTCAACACTAAGAG
AGGCAACATCCTTTATTCAAATGCACAAAATATGACTTGAAATTTTTCCCAGACTCTACTCCATTCCAAC
ATTTGTATCACTGCTATTAATATATTTATAGTCTTGAGAAAAAGGCATAACACTATAAACAAGATTGGAA
GCTGTGCTGGCAAATTGTCAATGGAACACATCAGGATCCCGGAGCCTTCAACACTAAGAGAGGCAACATC
CTTTATTCAAATGCACAAAATATGACTTGAAATTTTTCCCAGACTCTACTCCATTCCAACATTTGTATCA
CTGCTATTAATATATTTATAGTCTTGAGAAAAAGGCATAACACTATAAACAAGATTGGAAGCTGTGCTGG
CAAATTGTCAATGGAACACATCAGGATCCCGGAGCCTTCAACACTAAGAGAGGCAACATCCTTTATTCAA
ATGCACAAAATATGACTTGAAATTTTTCCCAGACTCTACTCCATTCCAACATTTGTATCACTGCTATTAA
TATATTTATAGTCTTGAGAAAAAGGCATAACACTATAAACAAGAGAGCTCGGGCTGGGCATAAAAGTCAG
GGCAGAGCCATCTATTGCTTACATTTGCTTCTGGGATCCAGATCTTTCGAAGCTAGCGCTACCGGTCGCC
ACCATGGTGAGCAAGGGCGAGGAGCTGTTCACCGGGGTGGTGCCCATCCTGGTCGAGCTGGACGGCGACG
TAAACGGCCACAAGTTCAGCGTGTCCGGCGAGGGCGAGGGCGATGCCACCTACGGCAAGCTGACCCTGAA
GCTGATCTGCACCACCGGCAAGCTGCCCGTGCCCTGGCCCACCCTCGTGACCACCCTGGGCTACGGCGTG
CAGTGCTTCGCCCGCTACCCCGACCACATGAAGCAGCACGACTTCTTCAAGTCCGCCATGCCCGAAGGCT
ACGTCCAGGAGCGCACCATCTTCTTCAAGGACGACGGCAACTACAAGACCCGCGCCGAGGTGAAGTTCGA
GGGCGACACCCTGGTGAACCGCATCGAGCTGAAGGGCATCGACTTCAAGGAGGACGGCAACATCCTGGGG
CACAAGCTGGAGTACAACTACAACAGCCACAACGTCTATATCACCGCCGACAAGCAGAAGAACGGCATCA
AGGCCAACTTCAAGATCCGCCACAACATCGAGGACGGCGGCGTGCAGCTCGCCGACCACTACCAGCAGAA
CACCCCCATCGGCGACGGCCCCGTGCTGCTGCCCGACAACCACTACCTGAGCTACCAGTCCAAGCTGAGC
AAAGACCCCAACGAGAAGCGCGATCACATGGTCCTGCTGGAGTTCGTGACCGCCGCCGGGATCACTCTCG
GCATGGACGAGCTGTACAAGTAAGTCGACGGCGCGCCGCGGCCGCGAATTCGATATCATAATCAACCTCT
GGATTACAAAATTTGTGAAAGATTGACTGGTATTCTTAACTATGTTGCTCCTTTTACGCTATGTGGATAC
GCTGCTTTAATGCCTTTGTATCATGCTATTGCTTCCCGTATGGCTTTCATTTTCTCCTCCTTGTATAAAT
CCTGGTTAGTTCTTGCCACGGCGGAACTCATCGCCGCCTGCCTTGCCCGCTGCTGGACAGGGGCTCGGCT
GTTGGGCACTGACAATTCCGTGGCTCGAGAGATCTTCGACTGTGCCTTCTAGTTGCCAGCCATCTGTTGT
TTGCCCCTCCCCCGTGCCTTCCTTGACCCTGGAAGGTGCCACTCCCACTGTCCTTTCCTAATAAAATGAG
GAAATTGCATCGCATTGTCTGAGTAGGTGTCATTCTATTCTGGGGGGTGGGGTGGGGCAGGACAGCAAGG
GGGAGGATTGGGAAGACAATAGCAGGCATGAGATCTCACGTGCGGACCGAGCGGCCGCAGGAACCCCTAG
TGATGGAGTTGGCCACTCCCTCTCTGCGCGCTCGCTCGCTCACTGAGGCCGGGCGACCAAAGGTCGCCCG
ACGCCCGGGCTTTGCCCGGGCGGCCTCAGTGAGCGAGCGAGCGCGCAGCTGCCTGCAGGGGCGCCTGATG
CGGTATTTTCTCCTTACGCATCTGTGCGGTATTTCACACCGCATA
[95 nt withheld, positions 2286-2380]
T
[46 nt withheld, positions 2382-2427]
C
[141 nt withheld, positions 2429-2569]
CCTTTGACGTTGGAGTCCACGTTCTTT
[37 nt withheld, positions 2597-2633]
ACTCTATCTCGGGCTATTCTTTTGATTTATAAGGGATTTTGCCGATTTCGGTCTATTGGTTAAAAAATGA
GCTGATTTAACAAAAATTTAACGCGAATTTTAACAAAATATTAACGTTTACAATTTTATGGTGCACTCTC
AGTACAATCTGCTCTGATGCCGCATAGTTAAGCCAGCCCCGACACCCGCCAACACCCGCTGACGCGCCCT
GACGGGCTTGTCTGCTCCCGGCATCCGCTTACAGACAAGCTGTGACCGTCTCCGGGAGCTGCATGTGTCA
GAGGTTTTCACCGTCATCACCGAAACGCGCGAGACGAAAGGGCCTCGTGATACGCCTATTTTTATAGGTT
AATGTCATGATAATAATGGTTTCTTAGACGTCAGGTGGCACTTTTCGGGGAAATGTGCGCGGAACCCCTA
TTTGTTTATTTTTCTAAATACATTCAAATATGTATCCGCTCATGAGACAATAACCCTGATAAATGCTTCA
ATAATATTGAAAAAGGAAGAGTATGAGTATTCAACATTTCCGTGTCGCCCTTATTCCCTTTTTTGCGGCA
TTTTGCCTTCCTGTTTTTGCTCACCCAGAAACGCTGGTGAAAGTAAAAGATGCTGAAGATCAGTTGGGTG
CACGAGTGGGTTACATCGAACTGGATCTCAACAGCGGTAAGATCCTTGAGAGTTTTCGCCCCGAAGAACG
TTTTCCAATGATGAGCACTTTTAAAGTTCTGCTATGTGGCGCGGTATTATCCCGTATTGACGCCGGGCAA
GAGCAACTCGGTCGCCGCATACACTATTCTCAGAATGACTTGGTTGAGTACTCACCAGTCACAGAAAAGC
ATCTTACGGATGGCATGACAGTAAGAGAATTATGCAGTGCTGCCATAACCATGAGTGATAACACTGCGGC
CAACTTACTTCTGACAACGATCGGAGGACCGAAGGAGCTAACCGCTTTTTTGCACAACATGGGGGATCAT
GTAACTCGCCTTGATCGTTGGGAACCGGAGCTGAATGAAGCCATACCAAACGACGAGCGTGACACCACGA
TGCCTGTAGCAATGGCAACAACGTTGCGCAAACTATTAACTGGCGAACTACTTACTCTAGCTTCCCGGCA
ACAATTAATAGACTGGATGGAGGCGGATAAAGTTGCAGGACCACTTCTGCGCTCGGCCCTTCCGGCTGGC
TGGTTTATTGCTGATAAATCTGGAGCCGGTGAGCGTGGGTCTCGCGGTATCATTGCAGCACTGGGGCCAG
ATGGTAAGCCCTCCCGTATCGTAGTTATCTACACGACGGGGAGTCAGGCAACTATGGATGAACGAAATAG
ACAGATCGCTGAGATAGGTGCCTCACTGATTAAGCATTGGTAACTGTCAGACCAAGTTTACTCATATATA
CTTTAGATTGATTTAAAACTTCATTTTTAATTTAAAAGGATCTAGGTGAAGATCCTTTTTGATAATCTCA
TGACCAAAATCCCTTAACGTGAGTTTTCGTTCCACTGAGCGTCAGACCCCGTAGAAAAGATCAAAGGATC
TTCTTGAGATCCTTTTTTTCTGCGCGTAATCTGCTGCTTGCAAACAAAAAAACCACCGCTACCAGCGGTG
GTTTGTTTGCCGGATCAAGAGCTACCAACTCTTTTTCCGAAGGTAACTGGCTTCAGCAGAGCGCAGATAC
CAAATACTGTTCTTCTAGTGTAGCCGTAGTTAGGCCACCACTTCAAGAACTCTGTAGCACCGCCTACATA
CCTCGCTCTGCTAATCCTGTTACCAGTGGCTGCTGCCAGTGGCGATAAGTCGTGTCTTACCGGGTTGGAC
TCAAGACGATAGTTACCGGATAAGGCGCAGCGGTCGGGCTGAACGGGGGGTTCGTGCACACAGCCCAGCT
TGGAGCGAACGACCTACACCGAACTGAGATACCTACAGCGTGAGCTATGAGAAAGCGCCACGCTTCCCGA
AGGGAGAAAGGCGGACAGGTATCCGGTAAGCGGCAGGGTCGGAACAGGAGAGCGCACGAGGGAGCTTCCA
GGGGGAAACGCCTGGTATCTTTATAGTCCTGTCGGGTTTCGCCACCTCTGACTTGAGCGTCGATTTTTGT
GATGCTCGTCAGGGGGGCGGAGCCTATGGAAAAACGCCAGCAACGCGGCCTTTTTACGGTTCCTGGCCTT
TTGCTGGCCTTTTGCTCACATGT
